Addgene plasmid #242418: pCMV CHMP2B-L4D,F5D-V82E M85E M92E-3XHA
Purpose: Expression of a CHMP2B membrane binding mutant (L4D F5D) with V82E, M85E, and M92E mutations and a 3xHA tag.
Depositing lab: Franz-Ulrich Hartl. Publication: alpha-Synuclein aggregates inhibit ESCRT-III through sequestration and collateral degradation. Sitron CS, Trinkaus VA, Galesic A, Garhammer M, Yuste-Checa P, Dransfeld U, Feigenbutz D, Zhang J, Ivashko L, Dudanova I, Harper JW, Hartl FU. Mol Cell. 2025 Sep 18;85(18):3505-3523.e17. doi: 10.1016/j.molcel.2025.08.022. Epub 2025 Sep 10. PubMed 40934925.
Backbone
  Vector backbone: pHM6
  Backbone size w/o insert (bp): 5450
  Vector type: Mammalian Expression
  Selectable markers: Neomycin (select with G418)
Growth in bacteria
  Bacterial resistance: Ampicillin, 100 μg/mL
  Growth temperature: 37°C
  Growth strain: DH5alpha
  Copy number: High Copy
Gene/Insert
  Gene/Insert name: CHMP2B
  Species: H. sapiens (human)
  Mutation: L4D F5D V82E M85E M92E
  Entrez Gene: CHMP2B (a.k.a. ALS17, CHMP2.5, DMT1, FTDALS7, VPS2-2, VPS2B)
  Promoter: CMV
  Tag / fusion protein: 3xHA (C terminal on insert)
  Cloning method: Gibson Cloning
  Sequencing primers: 5′ cgcaaatgggcggtaggcgtg
Terms and licenses: Academic/Nonprofit Terms; Industry Terms: Not Available to Industry
Depositor comments: Please visit https://doi.org/10.1101/2025.01.13.632710 for bioRxiv preprint.
How to cite: pCMV CHMP2B-L4D,F5D-V82E M85E M92E-3XHA was a gift from Franz-Ulrich Hartl (Addgene plasmid # 242418 ; http://n2t.net/addgene:242418 ; RRID:Addgene_242418)
