[The description below was written by a language model from this plasmid's Addgene catalogue record and pLannotate feature annotations shown in this document.]
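Description:
pCMV CHMP2B-L4D,F5D-V82E M85E M92E-3XHA is a mammalian expression plasmid built on the pHM6 backbone, with a sequenced length of about 6.1 kb. It is maintained in E. coli through a high-copy ColE1/pUC-type origin and an ampicillin resistance gene (β-lactamase with its own promoter). An f1 origin is also present. For selection in mammalian cells it carries a neomycin phosphotransferase cassette driven by the SV40 enhancer/early promoter and terminated by an SV40 polyadenylation signal, which allows G418 selection of stable transfectants. Small annotated fragments (bom, lac promoter/operator, lacI, ble and a short HIV-1 LTR match) appear to be backbone remnants or incidental similarity hits rather than functional parts of the design.

The payload is human CHMP2B, a core subunit of the ESCRT-III complex involved in multivesicular body formation and endosomal cargo sorting. It was inserted by Gibson cloning downstream of the CMV immediate-early enhancer and promoter and is followed by the bovine growth hormone polyadenylation signal. The coding sequence carries five substitutions. L4D and F5D are described in the record as a membrane-binding mutant, while V82E, M85E and M92E are listed without any statement of their functional consequence. A C-terminal 3xHA tag allows detection or immunoprecipitation with anti-HA antibodies, although the automated annotation recognises only a fragment of it. T7 and SP6 promoters flank the insert. The plasmid is intended for expressing this mutant CHMP2B in mammalian cells, and it was deposited with a study of how alpha-synuclein aggregates inhibit ESCRT-III through sequestration and collateral degradation.
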