Features (pLannotate 1.2.2; 22 found; start..end, strand, type, name):
     16..68      -  misc_feature   bom (fragment): basis of mobility region from pBR322
    223..602     +  enhancer       CMV enhancer: human cytomegalovirus immediate early enhancer
    603..806     +  promoter       CMV promoter: human cytomegalovirus (CMV) immediate early promoter
    802..835     +  LTR            5' LTR (truncated) (fragment): truncated 5' long terminal repeat (LTR) from HIV-1
    851..869     +  promoter       T7 promoter: promoter for bacteriophage T7 RNA polymerase
    889..1527    +  CDS            CHMP2B: CHM2B_HUMAN - Experimental evidence at protein level: Swiss-Prot protein existence level 1. Probable core component of the endosomal sorting required for transport complex III (ESCRT-III) which is involved in multivesicular bodies (MVBs) formation and sorting of endosomal cargo proteins into MVBs. MVBs contain intraluminal vesicles (ILVs) that are generated by invagination and scission from the limiting membrane of the endosome and mostly are delivered to lysosomes enabling degradation of membrane proteins, such as stimulated growth factor receptors, lysosomal enzymes and lipids. The MVB pathw
   1600..1623    +  CDS            3xHA (fragment): three tandem HA epitope tags
   1636..1654    -  promoter       SP6 promoter: promoter for bacteriophage SP6 RNA polymerase
   1680..1904    +  polyA_signal   bGH poly(A) signal: bovine growth hormone polyadenylation signal
   1908..1929    +  promoter       SV40 promoter (fragment): SV40 enhancer and early promoter
   1950..2378    +  rep_origin     f1 ori (sequence partly withheld): f1 bacteriophage origin of replication; arrow indicates direction of (+) strand synthesis
   2392..2721    +  promoter       SV40 promoter: SV40 enhancer and early promoter
   2788..3579    +  CDS            neo: KKA2_KLEPN - Also known as kan, nptII. Experimental evidence at protein level: Swiss-Prot protein existence level 1. Resistance to kanamycin, neomycin, paromomycin, ribostamycin, butirosin and gentamicin B. From Klebsiella pneumoniae.
   3603..3761    +  CDS            ble (fragment): BLE_KLEPN - Experimental evidence at protein level: Swiss-Prot protein existence level 1. Binding protein with a strong affinity to the bleomycin family of antibiotics. Binds to CL990; an antimitotic-antibiotic compound. From Klebsiella pneumoniae.
   3756..3877    +  polyA_signal   SV40 poly(A) signal: SV40 polyadenylation signal
   3950..3966    -  protein_bind   lac operator: The lac repressor binds to the lac operator to inhibit transcription in E. coli. This inhibition can be relieved by adding lactose or isopropyl-β-D-thiogalactopyranoside (IPTG). lac repressor encoded by lacI
   3974..4004    -  promoter       lac promoter: promoter for the E. coli lac operon
   4019..4040    -  protein_bind   CAP binding site: CAP binding activates transcription in the presence of cAMP. E. coli catabolite activator protein
   4053..4145    -  CDS            lacI (fragment): lac repressor; lacI; The lac repressor binds to the lac operator to inhibit transcription in E. coli. This inhibition can be relieved by adding lactose or isopropyl-β-D-thiogalactopyranoside (IPTG).
   4328..4916    -  rep_origin     ori: high-copy-number ColE1/pMB1/pBR322/pUC origin of replication
   5087..5947    -  CDS            AmpR: β-lactamase; bla; confers resistance to ampicillin, carbenicillin, and related antibiotics
   5948..6052    -  promoter       AmpR promoter: bla
>Addgene plasmid #242418 | pCMV CHMP2B-L4D,F5D-V82E M85E M92E-3XHA | addgene full sequence | sequence record 486101 | Addgene NGS Result
GATCTCCCGATCCCCTATGGTGCACTCTCAGTACAATCTGCTCTGATGCCGCATAGTTAAGCCAGTATCT
GCTCCCTGCTTGTGTGTTGGAGGTCGCTGAGTAGTGCGCGAGCAAAATTTAAGCTACAACAAGGCAAGGC
TTGACCGACAATTGCATGAAGAATCTGCTTAGGGTTAGGCGTTTTGCGCTGCTTCGCGATGTACGGGCCA
GATATACGCGTTGACATTGATTATTGACTAGTTATTAATAGTAATCAATTACGGGGTCATTAGTTCATAG
CCCATATATGGAGTTCCGCGTTACATAACTTACGGTAAATGGCCCGCCTGGCTGACCGCCCAACGACCCC
CGCCCATTGACGTCAATAATGACGTATGTTCCCATAGTAACGCCAATAGGGACTTTCCATTGACGTCAAT
GGGTGGAGTATTTACGGTAAACTGCCCACTTGGCAGTACATCAAGTGTATCATATGCCAAGTACGCCCCC
TATTGACGTCAATGACGGTAAATGGCCCGCCTGGCATTATGCCCAGTACATGACCTTATGGGACTTTCCT
ACTTGGCAGTACATCTACGTATTAGTCATCGCTATTACCATGGTGATGCGGTTTTGGCAGTACATCAATG
GGCGTGGATAGCGGTTTGACTCACGGGGATTTCCAAGTCTCCACCCCATTGACGTCAATGGGAGTTTGTT
TTGGCACCAAAATCAACGGGACTTTCCAAAATGTCGTAACAACTCCGCCCCATTGACGCAAATGGGCGGT
AGGCGTGTACGGTGGGAGGTCTATATAAGCAGAGCTCTCTGGCTAACTAGAGAACCCACTGCTTACTGGC
TTATCGAAATTAATACGACTCACTATAGGGAGACCCAAGCTGGAGACCATGGCGTCCGACGACAAGAAGA
AAACCGTGGATGATGTAATAAAGGAACAGAATCGAGAGTTACGAGGTACACAGAGGGCTATAATCAGAGA
TCGAGCAGCTTTAGAGAAACAAGAAAAACAGCTGGAATTAGAAATTAAGAAAATGGCCAAGATTGGTAAT
AAGGAAGCTTGCAAAGTTTTAGCCAAACAACTTGTGCATCTACGGAAACAGAAGACGAGAACTTTTGCTG
TAAGTTCAAAAGAAACTTCTGAGTCTACACAAACAAAAGTGGAGAATTCCCAAATGAAGATGGCTGGAGC
AATGTCTACCACAGCAAAAACAATGCAGGCAGTTAACAAGAAGATGGATCCACAAAAGACATTACAAACA
ATGCAGAATTTCCAGAAGGAAAACATGAAAATGGAAATGACTGAAGAAATGATCAATGATACACTTGATG
ACATCTTTGACGGTTCTGATGACGAAGAAGAAAGCCAGGATATTGTGAATCAAGTTCTTGATGAAATTGG
AATTGAAATTTCTGGAAAGATGGCCAAAGCTCCATCAGCTGCTCGAAGCTTACCATCTGCCTCTACTTCA
AAGGCTACAATCTCAGATGAAGAGATTGAACGGCAACTCAAGGCTTTAGGAGTAGATGGAGGATCCTACC
CATACGACGTCCCAGACTACGCTGGATACCCGTATGATGTTCCGGATTACGCTGGCTACCCATATGACGT
TCCGGATTACGCTTGAGGGCCCTATTCTATAGTGTCACCTAAATGCTAGAGCTCGCTGATCAGCCTCGAC
TGTGCCTTCTAGTTGCCAGCCATCTGTTGTTTGCCCCTCCCCCGTGCCTTCCTTGACCCTGGAAGGTGCC
ACTCCCACTGTCCTTTCCTAATAAAATGAGGAAATTGCATCGCATTGTCTGAGTAGGTGTCATTCTATTC
TGGGGGGTGGGGTGGGGCAGGACAGCAAGGGGGAGGATTGGGAAGACAATAGCAGGCATGCTGGGGATGC
GGTGGGCTCTATGGCTTCTGAGGCGGAAAGAACCAGCTGGGGCTCTAGGGGGTATCCCC
[124 nt withheld, positions 1950-2073]
C
[91 nt withheld, positions 2075-2165]
A
[49 nt withheld, positions 2167-2215]
CCTTTGACGTTGGAGTCCACGTTCTTT
[37 nt withheld, positions 2243-2279]
ACCCTATCTCGGTCTATTCTTTTGATTTATAAGGGATTTTGCCGATTTCGGCCTATTGGTTAAAAAATGA
GCTGATTTAACAAAAATTTAACGCGAATTAATTCTGTGGAATGTGTGTCAGTTAGGGTGTGGAAAGTCCC
CAGGCTCCCCAGCAGGCAGAAGTATGCAAAGCATGCATCTCAATTAGTCAGCAACCAGGTGTGGAAAGTC
CCCAGGCTCCCCAGCAGGCAGAAGTATGCAAAGCATGCATCTCAATTAGTCAGCAACCATAGTCCCGCCC
CTAACTCCGCCCATCCCGCCCCTAACTCCGCCCAGTTCCGCCCATTCTCCGCCCCATGGCTGACTAATTT
TTTTTATTTATGCAGAGGCCGAGGCCGCCTCTGCCTCTGAGCTATTCCAGAAGTAGTGAGGAGGCTTTTT
TGGAGGCCTAGGCTTTTGCAAAAAGCTCCCGGGAGCTTGTATATCCATTTTCGGATCTGATCAAGAGACA
GGATGAGGATCGTTTCGCATGATTGAACAAGATGGATTGCACGCAGGTTCTCCGGCCGCTTGGGTGGAGA
GGCTATTCGGCTATGACTGGGCACAACAGACAATCGGCTGCTCTGATGCCGCCGTGTTCCGGCTGTCAGC
GCAGGGGCGCCCGGTTCTTTTTGTCAAGACCGACCTGTCCGGTGCCCTGAATGAACTGCAGGACGAGGCA
GCGCGGCTATCGTGGCTGGCCACGACGGGCGTTCCTTGCGCAGCTGTGCTCGACGTTGTCACTGAAGCGG
GAAGGGACTGGCTGCTATTGGGCGAAGTGCCGGGGCAGGATCTCCTGTCATCTCACCTTGCTCCTGCCGA
GAAAGTATCCATCATGGCTGATGCAATGCGGCGGCTGCATACGCTTGATCCGGCTACCTGCCCATTCGAC
CACCAAGCGAAACATCGCATCGAGCGAGCACGTACTCGGATGGAAGCCGGTCTTGTCGATCAGGATGATC
TGGACGAAGAGCATCAGGGGCTCGCGCCAGCCGAACTGTTCGCCAGGCTCAAGGCGCGCATGCCCGACGG
CGAGGATCTCGTCGTGACCCATGGCGATGCCTGCTTGCCGAATATCATGGTGGAAAATGGCCGCTTTTCT
GGATTCATCGACTGTGGCCGGCTGGGTGTGGCGGACCGCTATCAGGACATAGCGTTGGCTACCCGTGATA
TTGCTGAAGAGCTTGGCGGCGAATGGGCTGACCGCTTCCTCGTGCTTTACGGTATCGCCGCTCCCGATTC
GCAGCGCATCGCCTTCTATCGCCTTCTTGACGAGTTCTTCTGAGCGGGACTCTGGGGTTCGAAATGACCG
ACCAAGCGACGCCCAACCTGCCATCACGAGATTTCGATTCCACCGCCGCCTTCTATGAAAGGTTGGGCTT
CGGAATCGTTTTCCGGGACGCCGGCTGGATGATCCTCCAGCGCGGGGATCTCATGCTGGAGTTCTTCGCC
CACCCCAACTTGTTTATTGCAGCTTATAATGGTTACAAATAAAGCAATAGCATCACAAATTTCACAAATA
AAGCATTTTTTTCACTGCATTCTAGTTGTGGTTTGTCCAAACTCATCAATGTATCTTATCATGTCTGTAT
ACCGTCGACCTCTAGCTAGAGCTTGGCGTAATCATGGTCATAGCTGTTTCCTGTGTGAAATTGTTATCCG
CTCACAATTCCACACAACATACGAGCCGGAAGCATAAAGTGTAAAGCCTGGGGTGCCTAATGAGTGAGCT
AACTCACATTAATTGCGTTGCGCTCACTGCCCGCTTTCCAGTCGGGAAACCTGTCGTGCCAGCTGCATTA
ATGAATCGGCCAACGCGCGGGGAGAGGCGGTTTGCGTATTGGGCGCTCTTCCGCTTCCTCGCTCACTGAC
TCGCTGCGCTCGGTCGTTCGGCTGCGGCGAGCGGTATCAGCTCACTCAAAGGCGGTAATACGGTTATCCA
CAGAATCAGGGGATAACGCAGGAAAGAACATGTGAGCAAAAGGCCAGCAAAAGGCCAGGAACCGTAAAAA
GGCCGCGTTGCTGGCGTTTTTCCATAGGCTCCGCCCCCCTGACGAGCATCACAAAAATCGACGCTCAAGT
CAGAGGTGGCGAAACCCGACAGGACTATAAAGATACCAGGCGTTTCCCCCTGGAAGCTCCCTCGTGCGCT
CTCCTGTTCCGACCCTGCCGCTTACCGGATACCTGTCCGCCTTTCTCCCTTCGGGAAGCGTGGCGCTTTC
TCATAGCTCACGCTGTAGGTATCTCAGTTCGGTGTAGGTCGTTCGCTCCAAGCTGGGCTGTGTGCACGAA
CCCCCCGTTCAGCCCGACCGCTGCGCCTTATCCGGTAACTATCGTCTTGAGTCCAACCCGGTAAGACACG
ACTTATCGCCACTGGCAGCAGCCACTGGTAACAGGATTAGCAGAGCGAGGTATGTAGGCGGTGCTACAGA
GTTCTTGAAGTGGTGGCCTAACTACGGCTACACTAGAAGAACAGTATTTGGTATCTGCGCTCTGCTGAAG
CCAGTTACCTTCGGAAAAAGAGTTGGTAGCTCTTGATCCGGCAAACAAACCACCGCTGGTAGCGGTGGTT
TTTTTGTTTGCAAGCAGCAGATTACGCGCAGAAAAAAAGGATCTCAAGAAGATCCTTTGATCTTTTCTAC
GGGGTCTGACGCTCAGTGGAACGAAAACTCACGTTAAGGGATTTTGGTCATGAGATTATCAAAAAGGATC
TTCACCTAGATCCTTTTAAATTAAAAATGAAGTTTTAAATCAATCTAAAGTATATATGAGTAAACTTGGT
CTGACAGTTACCAATGCTTAATCAGTGAGGCACCTATCTCAGCGATCTGTCTATTTCGTTCATCCATAGT
TGCCTGACTCCCCGTCGTGTAGATAACTACGATACGGGAGGGCTTACCATCTGGCCCCAGTGCTGCAATG
ATACCGCGAGACCCACGCTCACCGGCTCCAGATTTATCAGCAATAAACCAGCCAGCCGGAAGGGCCGAGC
GCAGAAGTGGTCCTGCAACTTTATCCGCCTCCATCCAGTCTATTAATTGTTGCCGGGAAGCTAGAGTAAG
TAGTTCGCCAGTTAATAGTTTGCGCAACGTTGTTGCCATTGCTACAGGCATCGTGGTGTCACGCTCGTCG
TTTGGTATGGCTTCATTCAGCTCCGGTTCCCAACGATCAAGGCGAGTTACATGATCCCCCATGTTGTGCA
AAAAAGCGGTTAGCTCCTTCGGTCCTCCGATCGTTGTCAGAAGTAAGTTGGCCGCAGTGTTATCACTCAT
GGTTATGGCAGCACTGCATAATTCTCTTACTGTCATGCCATCCGTAAGATGCTTTTCTGTGACTGGTGAG
TACTCAACCAAGTCATTCTGAGAATAGTGTATGCGGCGACCGAGTTGCTCTTGCCCGGCGTCAATACGGG
ATAATACCGCGCCACATAGCAGAACTTTAAAAGTGCTCATCATTGGAAAACGTTCTTCGGGGCGAAAACT
CTCAAGGATCTTACCGCTGTTGAGATCCAGTTCGATGTAACCCACTCGTGCACCCAACTGATCTTCAGCA
TCTTTTACTTTCACCAGCGTTTCTGGGTGAGCAAAAACAGGAAGGCAAAATGCCGCAAAAAAGGGAATAA
GGGCGACACGGAAATGTTGAATACTCATACTCTTCCTTTTTCAATATTATTGAAGCATTTATCAGGGTTA
TTGTCTCATGAGCGGATACATATTTGAATGTATTTAGAAAAATAAACAAATAGGGGTTCCGCGCACATTT
CCCCGAAAAGTGCCACCTGACGTCGACGGATCGGGA
